Addgene plasmid #37645: MXW-PGK-c-let-7-LP6-IRES-EGFP
Depositing lab: Chang-Zheng Chen. Depositing organization: Stanford University. Publication: Loop nucleotides control primary and mature miRNA function in target recognition and repression. Yue SB, Trujillo RD, Tang Y, O'Gorman WE, Chen CZ. RNA Biol. 2011 Nov-Dec;8(6):1115-23. 10.4161/rna.8.6.17626 PubMed 22142974.
Backbone
  Vector backbone: MXW-PGK-IRES-EGFP
  Backbone manufacturer: Chang-Zheng Chen Lab
  Backbone size w/o insert (bp): 7066
  Vector type: Mammalian Expression, Retroviral
  Selectable markers: EGFP
Growth in bacteria
  Bacterial resistance: Ampicillin, 100 μg/mL
  Growth temperature: 37°C
  Growth strain: DH5alpha
  Copy number: Unknown
Gene/Insert
  Gene/Insert name: cel-let-7 (alt name: loop mutant 6)
  Species: C. elegans (nematode)
  Insert size (bp): 582
  Mutation: LP6 - AATATTACCA=>AATATTACAT
Terms and licenses: Academic/Nonprofit Terms; Industry Terms: Not Available to Industry
How to cite: MXW-PGK-c-let-7-LP6-IRES-EGFP was a gift from Chang-Zheng Chen (Addgene plasmid # 37645 ; http://n2t.net/addgene:37645 ; RRID:Addgene_37645)
