[The description below was written by a language model from this plasmid's Addgene catalogue record and pLannotate feature annotations shown in this document.]
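Description:
MXW-PGK-c-let-7-LP6-IRES-EGFP is a 7,642 bp gammaretroviral vector for expressing a mutant microRNA gene in mammalian cells. It is built on the MXW-PGK-IRES-EGFP backbone. The viral portion is framed by 5' and 3' long terminal repeats of murine embryonic stem cell virus. Downstream of the 5' LTR lie the MESV Ψ packaging signal and a truncated MMLV gag segment lacking its start codon, which together support encapsidation of the vector RNA when viral proteins are supplied in trans by a packaging system. In bacteria the plasmid replicates from a high-copy ColE1/pUC-type origin and is selected with ampicillin through the β-lactamase gene. Short fragments of lacI, lacZα, rop, bom, TcR and env, plus an 18-bp match to the chicken β-actin promoter, appear to be non-functional cloning remnants or incidental annotation hits.

The payload is an internal cassette driven by the mouse PGK promoter. It carries a 582 bp genomic segment of C. elegans let-7, within which the annotated let-7 precursor hairpin lies. This is followed by an EMCV IRES and EGFP, so that transduced or transfected cells expressing the transcript can be identified or sorted by green fluorescence. EGFP is the only mammalian marker listed. The insert is the "loop mutant 6" (LP6) variant, in which the last two nucleotides of a ten-nucleotide stretch are substituted, leaving the rest of the insert as recorded. According to the associated publication, the construct belongs to a study of how loop nucleotides influence the function of primary and mature miRNAs in target recognition and repression, presumably alongside wild-type and other loop-mutant let-7 versions.
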