Features (pLannotate 1.2.2; 21 found; start..end, strand, type, name):
    580..921     +  misc_feature   MESV Ψ: packaging signal of murine embryonic stem cell virus
    988..1404    +  CDS            gag (truncated): truncated Moloney murine leukemia virus (MMLV) gag gene lacking the start codon
   1422..1922    +  promoter       PGK promoter: mouse phosphoglycerate kinase 1 promoter
   2187..2259    +  ncRNA          let-7 (fragment): Accession: RF00027 - let-7 microRNA precursor
   2523..2540    -  promoter       chicken β-actin promoter (fragment): contains a 21-bp deletion relative to the standard chicken β-actin promoter
   2543..3094    +  misc_feature   IRES: internal ribosome entry site (IRES) of the encephalomyocarditis virus (EMCV)
   3106..3825    +  CDS            EGFP: the original enhanced GFP (Yang et al., 1996) mammalian codon-optimized
   3917..4432    +  LTR            3' LTR: 3' long terminal repeat from murine embryonic stem cell virus
   4625..4641    -  protein_bind   lac operator: The lac repressor binds to the lac operator to inhibit transcription in E. coli. This inhibition can be relieved by adding lactose or isopropyl-β-D-thiogalactopyranoside (IPTG). lac repressor encoded by lacI
   4649..4679    -  promoter       lac promoter: promoter for the E. coli lac operon
   4694..4715    -  protein_bind   CAP binding site: CAP binding activates transcription in the presence of cAMP. E. coli catabolite activator protein
   4728..4820    -  CDS            lacI (fragment): lac repressor; lacI; The lac repressor binds to the lac operator to inhibit transcription in E. coli. This inhibition can be relieved by adding lactose or isopropyl-β-D-thiogalactopyranoside (IPTG).
   5003..5591    -  rep_origin     ori: high-copy-number ColE1/pMB1/pBR322/pUC origin of replication
   5762..6622    -  CDS            AmpR: β-lactamase; bla; confers resistance to ampicillin, carbenicillin, and related antibiotics
   6623..6727    -  promoter       AmpR promoter: bla
   6822..6857    +  CDS            rop (fragment): Rop protein, which maintains plasmids at low copy number; rop
   6959..7058    +  misc_feature   bom (fragment): basis of mobility region from pBR322
   7064..7218    -  CDS            lacZα (fragment): LacZα fragment of β-galactosidase; lacZ fragment
   7226..7501    -  CDS            TcR (fragment): tetracycline efflux protein; tet; confers resistance to tetracycline
   7499..7599    +  CDS            env (fragment): murine leukemia virus gPr80 envelope polyprotein precursor; env; proteolytically cleaved into gp70SU and p15TM subunits
   7641..516     +  LTR            5' LTR (across the origin): 5' long terminal repeat from murine embryonic stem cell virus
>Addgene plasmid #37645 | MXW-PGK-c-let-7-LP6-IRES-EGFP | depositor full sequence | sequence record 47399 | MXW-PGK-c-let-7-LP6-IRES-EGFP sequence 7642 bps
TGAAAGACCCCACCTGTAGGTTTGGCAAGCTAGCTTAAGTAACGCCATTTTGCAAGGCATGGAAAATACA
TAACTGAGAATAGAGAAGTTCAGATCAAGGTTAGGAACAGAGAGACAGCAGAATATGGGCCAAACAGGAT
ATCTGTGGTAAGCAGTTCCTGCCCCGGCTCAGGGCCAAGAACAGATGGTCCCCAGATGCGGTCCCGCCCT
CAGCAGTTTCTAGAGAACCATCAGATGTTTCCAGGGTGCCCCAAGGACCTGAAAATGACCCTGTGCCTTA
TTTGAACTAACCAATCAGTTCGCTTCTCGCTTCTGTTCGCGCGCTTCTGCTCCCCGAGCTCAATAAAAGA
GCCCACAACCCCTCACTCGGCGCGCCAGTCCTCCGATAGACTGCGTCGCCCGGGTACCCGTATTCCCAAT
AAAGCCTCTTGCTGTTTGCATCCGAATCGTGGACTCGCTGATCCTTGGGAGGGTCTCCTCAGATTGATTG
ACTGCCCACCTCGGGGGTCTTTCATTTGGAGGTTCCACCGAGATTTGGAGACCCCTGCCTAGGGACCACC
GACCCCCCCGCCGGGAGGTAAGCTGGCCAGCGGTCGTTTCGTGTCTGTCTCTGTCTTTGTGCGTGTTTGT
GCCGGCATCTAATGTTTGCGCCTGCGTCTGTACTAGTTAGCTAACTAGCTCTGTATCTGGCGGACCCGTG
GTGGAACTGACGAGTTCTGAACACCCGGCCGCAACCCTGGGAGACGTCCCAGGGACTTTGGGGGCCGTTT
TTGTGGCCCGACCTGAGGAAGGGAGTCGATGTGGAATCCGACCCCGTCAGGATATGTGGTTCTGGTAGGA
GACGAGAACCTAAAACAGTTCCCGCCTCCGTCTGAATTTTTGCTTTCGGTTTGGAACCGAAGCCGCGCGT
CTTGTCTGCTGCAGCGCTGCAGCATCGTTCTGTGTTGTCTCTGTCTGACTGTGTTTCTGTATTTGTCTGA
AAATTAGGGCCAGACTGTTACCACTCCCTTAAGTTTGACCTTAGGTCACTGGAAAGATGTCGAGCGGATC
GCTCACAACCAGTCGGTAGATGTCAAGAAGAGACGTTGGGTTACCTTCTGCTCTGCAGAATGGCCAACCT
TTAACGTCGGATGGCCGCGAGACGGCACCTTTAACCGAGACCTCATCACCCAGGTTAAGATCAAGGTCTT
TTCACCTGGCCCGCATGGACACCCAGACCAGGTCCCCTACATCGTGACCTGGGAAGCCTTGGCTTTTGAC
CCCCCTCCCTGGGTCAAGCCCTTTGTACACCCTAAGCCTCCGCCTCCTCTTCCTCCATCCGCCCCGTCTC
TCCCCCTTGAACCTCCTCGTTCGACCCCGCCTCGATCCTCCCTTTATCCAGCCCTCACTCCTTCTCTAGG
CGCCGGAATTAGATCCCTACCGGGTAGGGGAGGCGCTTTTCCCAAGGCAGTCTGGAGCATGCGCTTTAGC
GGCCCCGCTGGGCACTTGGCGCTACACAAGTGGCCTCTGGCCTCGCACACATTCCACATCCACCGGTAGG
CGCCAACCGGCTCCGTTCTTTGGTGGCCCCTTCGCGCCACCTTCTACTCCTCCCCTAGTCAGGAAGTTCC
CCCCCGCCCCGCAGCTCGCGTCGTGCAGGACGTGACAAATGGAAGTAGCACGTCTCACTAGTCTCGTGCA
GATGGACAGCACCGCTGAGCAATGGAAGCGGGTAGGCCTTTGGGGCAGCGGCCAATAGCAGCTTTGGCTC
CTTCGCTTTCTGGGCTCAGAGGCTGGGAAGGGGTGGGTCCGGGGGCGGGCTCAGGGGCGGGCTCAGGGGC
GGGGCGGGCGCCCGAAGGTCCTCCGGAGGCCCGGCATTCTGCACGCTTCAAAAGCGCACGTCTGCCGCGC
TGTTCTCCTCTTCCTCATCTCCGGGCCTTTCGACCTGCACTCGAGATATATGAGAAGCGCATCAGTTTTT
TTTTCTTATTCTAGATGAGTAGCCCACCTAGCAGCGGTCGTTTTTTTCTCTTTTCGTAGGAAAATTTTCA
GTTACACTTATTTATTAGAAACCTAGATTTAGAGACTTTTAGAATAACTTTACTTCCTAGAACACATCTC
CCTTTGAATTTATATGTCTAATTTAACAACAAGTACTAATCCATTTTTCAGGCAAGCAGGCGATTGGTGG
ACGGTCTACACTGTGGATCCGGTGAGGTAGTAGGTTGTATAGTTTGGAATATTACATCCGGTGAACTATG
CAATTTTCTACCTTACCGGAGACAGAACTCTTCGAAGCTGCGTCGTCTTGCTCTCACAACTTTCTTTTCG
TTTTCTTCCTCCTCTTACTTTCACCTCTTTGTTTTTCTTTATTTTGTGCTATCAATTCGGAGTCGCAAGA
ACTGTATTCGGTGATCCCTATTGATATTCTTTTGTACTGTATTCGGAGATATTGTTTCACGAACTGTATT
CGGAGAACTGTTGTATCGGTAATGTATCTGGAGAGAATAATCTAATCGTATGTACTGTTGAGTAATGGAA
TTCCGCCCCCCCCCCCCCCCTAACGTTACTGGCCGAAGCCGCTTGGAATAAGGCCGGTGTGCGTTTGTCT
ATATGTTATTTTCCACCATATTGCCGTCTTTTGGCAATGTGAGGGCCCGGAAACCTGGCCCTGTCTTCTT
GACGAGCATTCCTAGGGGTCTTTCCCCTCTCGCCAAAGGAATGCAAGGTCTGTTGAATGTCGTGAAGGAA
GCAGTTCCTCTGGAAGCTTCTTGAAGACAAACAACGTCTGTAGCGACCCTTTGCAGGCAGCGGAACCCCC
CACCTGGCGACAGGTGCCTCTGCGGCCAAAAGCCACGTGTATAAGATACACCTGCAAAGGCGGCACAACC
CCAGTGCCACGTTGTGAGTTGGATAGTTGTGGAAAGAGTCAAATGGCTCTCCTCAAGCGTATTCAACAAG
GGGCTGAAGGATGCCCAGAAGGTACCCCATTGTATGGGATCTGATCTGGGGCCTCGGTGCACATGCTTTA
CATGTGTTTAGTCGAGGTTAAAAAACGTCTAGGCCCCCCGAACCACGGGGACGTGGTTTTCCTTTGAAAA
ACACGATGATAATATGGCCACAACCATGGTGAGCAAGGGCGAGGAGCTGTTCACCGGGGTGGTGCCCATC
CTGGTCGAGCTGGACGGCGACGTAAACGGCCACAAGTTCAGCGTGTCCGGCGAGGGCGAGGGCGATGCCA
CCTACGGCAAGCTGACCCTGAAGTTCATCTGCACCACCGGCAAGCTGCCCGTGCCCTGGCCCACCCTCGT
GACCACCTTCACCTACGGCGTGCAGTGCTTCAGCCGCTACCCCGACCACATGAAGCAGCACGACTTCTTC
AAGTCCGCCATGCCCGAAGGCTACGTCCAGGAGCGCACCATCTTCTTCAAGGACGACGGCAACTACAAGA
CCCGCGCCGAGGTGAAGTTCGAGGGCGACACCCTGGTGAACCGCATCGAGCTGAAGGGCATCGACTTCAA
GGAGGACGGCAACATCCTGGGGCACAAGCTGGAGTACAACTACAACAGCCACAACGTCTATATCATGGCC
GACAAGCAGAAGAACGGCATCAAGGTGAACTTCAAGATCCGCCACAACATCGAGGACGGCAGCGTGCAGC
TCGCCGACCACTACCAGCAGAACACCCCCATCGGCGACGGCCCCGTGCTGCTGCCCGACAACCACTACCT
GAGCACCCAGTCCGCCCTGAGCAAAGACCCCAACGAGAAGCGCGATCACATGGTCCTGCTGGAGTTCGTG
ACCGCCGCCGGGATCACTCTCGGCATGGACGAGCTGTACAAGTAATGAATTAATTAAGAATTGCGGCCGC
GTCGACCTGCAGCCAAGCTTATCGATAAAATAAAAGATTTTATTTAGTCTCCAGAAAAAGGGGGGAATGA
AAGACCCCACCTGTAGGTTTGGCAAGCTAGCTTAAGTAACGCCATTTTGCAAGGCATGGAAAATACATAA
CTGAGAATAGAGAAGTTCAGATCAAGGTTAGGAACAGAGAGACAGCAGAATATGGGCCAAACAGGATATC
TGTGGTAAGCAGTTCCTGCCCCGGCTCAGGGCCAAGAACAGATGGTCCCCAGATGCGGTCCCGCCCTCAG
CAGTTTCTAGAGAACCATCAGATGTTTCCAGGGTGCCCCAAGGACCTGAAAATGACCCTGTGCCTTATTT
GAACTAACCAATCAGTTCGCTTCTCGCTTCTGTTCGCGCGCTTCTGCTCCCCGAGCTCAATAAAAGAGCC
CACAACCCCTCACTCGGCGCGCCAGTCCTCCGATAGACTGCGTCGCCCGGGTACCCGTGTATCCAATAAA
CCCTCTTGCAGTTGCATCCGACTTGTGGTCTCGCTGTTCCTTGGGAGGGTCTCCTCTGAGTGATTGACTA
CCCGTCAGCGGGGGTCTTTCATGGGTAACAGTTTCTTGAAGTTGGAGAACAACATTCTGAGGGTAGGAGT
CGAATATTAAGTAATCCTGACTCAATTAGCCACTGTTTTGAATCCACATACTCCAATACTCCTGAAATAG
TTCATTATGGACAGCGCAGAAGAGCTGGGGAGAATTAATTCGTAATCATGGTCATAGCTGTTTCCTGTGT
GAAATTGTTATCCGCTCACAATTCCACACAACATACGAGCCGGAAGCATAAAGTGTAAAGCCTGGGGTGC
CTAATGAGTGAGCTAACTCACATTAATTGCGTTGCGCTCACTGCCCGCTTTCCAGTCGGGAAACCTGTCG
TGCCAGCTGCATTAATGAATCGGCCAACGCGCGGGGAGAGGCGGTTTGCGTATTGGGCGCTCTTCCGCTT
CCTCGCTCACTGACTCGCTGCGCTCGGTCGTTCGGCTGCGGCGAGCGGTATCAGCTCACTCAAAGGCGGT
AATACGGTTATCCACAGAATCAGGGGATAACGCAGGAAAGAACATGTGAGCAAAAGGCCAGCAAAAGGCC
AGGAACCGTAAAAAGGCCGCGTTGCTGGCGTTTTTCCATAGGCTCCGCCCCCCTGACGAGCATCACAAAA
ATCGACGCTCAAGTCAGAGGTGGCGAAACCCGACAGGACTATAAAGATACCAGGCGTTTCCCCCTGGAAG
CTCCCTCGTGCGCTCTCCTGTTCCGACCCTGCCGCTTACCGGATACCTGTCCGCCTTTCTCCCTTCGGGA
AGCGTGGCGCTTTCTCATAGCTCACGCTGTAGGTATCTCAGTTCGGTGTAGGTCGTTCGCTCCAAGCTGG
GCTGTGTGCACGAACCCCCCGTTCAGCCCGACCGCTGCGCCTTATCCGGTAACTATCGTCTTGAGTCCAA
CCCGGTAAGACACGACTTATCGCCACTGGCAGCAGCCACTGGTAACAGGATTAGCAGAGCGAGGTATGTA
GGCGGTGCTACAGAGTTCTTGAAGTGGTGGCCTAACTACGGCTACACTAGAAGGACAGTATTTGGTATCT
GCGCTCTGCTGAAGCCAGTTACCTTCGGAAAAAGAGTTGGTAGCTCTTGATCCGGCAAACAAACCACCGC
TGGTAGCGGTGGTTTTTTTGTTTGCAAGCAGCAGATTACGCGCAGAAAAAAAGGATCTCAAGAAGATCCT
TTGATCTTTTCTACGGGGTCTGACGCTCAGTGGAACGAAAACTCACGTTAAGGGATTTTGGTCATGAGAT
TATCAAAAAGGATCTTCACCTAGATCCTTTTAAATTAAAAATGAAGTTTTAAATCAATCTAAAGTATATA
TGAGTAAACTTGGTCTGACAGTTACCAATGCTTAATCAGTGAGGCACCTATCTCAGCGATCTGTCTATTT
CGTTCATCCATAGTTGCCTGACTCCCCGTCGTGTAGATAACTACGATACGGGAGGGCTTACCATCTGGCC
CCAGTGCTGCAATGATACCGCGAGACCCACGCTCACCGGCTCCAGATTTATCAGCAATAAACCAGCCAGC
CGGAAGGGCCGAGCGCAGAAGTGGTCCTGCAACTTTATCCGCCTCCATCCAGTCTATTAATTGTTGCCGG
GAAGCTAGAGTAAGTAGTTCGCCAGTTAATAGTTTGCGCAACGTTGTTGCCATTGCTACAGGCATCGTGG
TGTCACGCTCGTCGTTTGGTATGGCTTCATTCAGCTCCGGTTCCCAACGATCAAGGCGAGTTACATGATC
CCCCATGTTGTGCAAAAAAGCGGTTAGCTCCTTCGGTCCTCCGATCGTTGTCAGAAGTAAGTTGGCCGCA
GTGTTATCACTCATGGTTATGGCAGCACTGCATAATTCTCTTACTGTCATGCCATCCGTAAGATGCTTTT
CTGTGACTGGTGAGTACTCAACCAAGTCATTCTGAGAATAGTGTATGCGGCGACCGAGTTGCTCTTGCCC
GGCGTCAATACGGGATAATACCGCGCCACATAGCAGAACTTTAAAAGTGCTCATCATTGGAAAACGTTCT
TCGGGGCGAAAACTCTCAAGGATCTTACCGCTGTTGAGATCCAGTTCGATGTAACCCACTCGTGCACCCA
ACTGATCTTCAGCATCTTTTACTTTCACCAGCGTTTCTGGGTGAGCAAAAACAGGAAGGCAAAATGCCGC
AAAAAAGGGAATAAGGGCGACACGGAAATGTTGAATACTCATACTCTTCCTTTTTCAATATTATTGAAGC
ATTTATCAGGGTTATTGTCTCATGAGCGGATACATATTTGAATGTATTTAGAAAAATAAACAAATAGGGG
TTCCGCGCACATTTCCCCGAAAAGTGCCACCTGACGTCTAAGAAACCATTATTATCATGACATTAACCTA
TAAAAATAGGCGTATCACGAGGCCCTTTCGTCTCGCGCGTTTCGGTGATGACGGTGAAAACCTCTGACAC
ATGCAGCTCCCGGAGACGGTCACAGCTTGTCTGTAAGCGGATGCCGGGAGCAGACAAGCCCGTCAGGGCG
CGTCAGCGGGTGTTGGCGGGTGTCGGGGCTGGCTTAACTATGCGGCATCAGAGCAGATTGTACTGAGAGT
GCACCATATGCGGTGTGAAATACCGCACAGATGCGTAAGGAGAAAATACCGCATCAGGCGCCATTCGCCA
TTCAGGCTGCGCAACTGTTGGGAAGGGCGATCGGTGCGGGCCTCTTCGCTATTACGCCAGCTGGCGAAAG
GGGGATGTGCTGCAAGGCGATTAAGTTGGGTAACGCCAGGGTTTTCCCAGTCACGACGTTGTAAAACGAC
GGCCAGTGCCAAGCTCGCTCTCCCTTATGCGACTCCTGCATTAGGAAGCAGCCCAGTAGTAGGTTGAGGC
CGTTGAGCACCGCCGCCGCAAGGAATGGTGCATGCAAGGAGATGGCGCCCAACAGTCCCCCGGCCACGGG
GCCTGCCACCATACCCACGCCGAAACAAGCGCTCATGAGCCCGAAGTGGCGAGCCCGATCTTCCCCATCG
GTGATGTCGGCGATATAGGCGCCAGCAACCGCACCTGTGGCGCCGGTGATGCCGGCCACGATGCGTCCGG
CGTAGAGGATCGATTAGTCCAATTTGTTAAAGACAGGATATCAGTGGTCCAGGCTCTAGTTTTGACTCAA
CAATATCACCAGCTGAAGCCTATAGAGTACGAGCCATAGATAAAATAAAAGATTTTATTTAGTCTCCAGA
AAAAGGGGGGAA
