>Addgene plasmid #37645 | MXW-PGK-c-let-7-LP6-IRES-EGFP | addgene partial sequence | sequence record 50495 | mPGK-F 5'-cattctgcacgcttcaaaag-3'
TTCTAGATGAGTAGCCCACCTAGCAGCGGTCGTTTTTTTCTCTTTTCGTAGGAAAATTTTCAGTTACACT
TATTTATTAGAAACCTAGATTTAGAGACTTTTAGAATAACTTTACTTCCTAGAACACATCTCCCTTTGAA
TTTATATGTCTAATTTAACAACAAGTACTAATCCATTTTTCAGGCAAGCAGGCGATTGGTGGACGGTCTA
CACTGTGGATCCGGTGAGGTAGTAGGTTGTATAGTTTGGAATATTACATCCGGTGAACTATGCAATTTTC
TACCTTACCGGAGACAGAACTCTTCGAAGCTGCGTCGTCTTGCTCTCACAACTTTCTTTTCGTTTTCTTC
CTCCTCTTACTTTCACCTCTTTGTTTTTCTTTATTTTGTGCTATCAATTCGGAGTCGCAAGAACTGTATT
CGGTGATCCCTATTGATATTCTTTTGTACTGTATTCGGAGATATTGTTTCACGAACTGTATTCGGAGAAC
TGTTGTATCGGTAATGTATCTGGAGAGAATAATCTAATCGTATGTACTGTTGAGTAATGGAATTCCGCCC
CCCCCCCCCCCCCA
